>Addgene plasmid #21003 | HOXD4-mam.exp. | addgene partial sequence | sequence record 26808 | 21003 with mPGK-F
TCTTCCTCATCTCCGGGCCTTTCGACCTGCAAGGATCCACCATGAGTTCGTATATGGTGAACTCTAAGTA
CGTGGACCCCAAGTTTCCTCCGTGCGAGGAATATTTGCAGGGTGGCTACCTAGGCGAGCAGGGAGCCGAC
TACTACGGCAGCGGTGCACAGGGCGCCGACTTCCAGCCCTCGGGGCTCTACCCACGGCCCGACTTCGGCG
AGCAACCCTTCGGAGGCGGCGGGCCCGGGCCTGGCTCAGCGCTGCCCGCGAGGGGTCACGGACAGGAGCC
GAGCGGCCCGGGAAGTCATTACGGTGCCCCGGGAGAGCCGTGCCCAGCGCCCCCGCCTGCGCCCCTGCCT
GGCGCTCGGGCCTGCAGCCAGCCCACCGGCCCCAAGCAGCCGCCCCCCGGGACAGCACTCAAGCAGCCCG
CTGTGGTCTACCCTTGGATGAAGAAGGTGCACGTGAATTCGGCGAACCCCAACTACACCGGCGGGGAGCC
CAAGCGCTCCCGGACGGCCTACACCAGACAGCAAGTCCTAGAACTGGAAAAGGAATTTCATTTTAACAGG
TATCTGACCAGGCGCCGTCGGATTGAAATCGCTCACACCCTGTGTCTGTCTGAGCGCCAGATCAAGATCT
GGTTCCAGAACCGGAGGATGAAGTGGAAAAAAGACCACAAACTGCCCAACACCAAGGGCAGGTCTTCTTC
CTCATCTTCCTGCTCCTCTTTCAGCTGCCCCGGGGNCAGCATTTGCA
