[The description below was written by a language model from this plasmid's Addgene catalogue record.]
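Description:
HOXD4-mam.exp. is a mammalian expression plasmid built on a derivative of the Stratagene pBluescript phagemid, with a backbone of about 4 kb before addition of the insert. It is maintained in E. coli as a high-copy plasmid under ampicillin selection, consistent with the pUC-type origin and beta-lactamase marker that pBluescript vectors carry. No mammalian selection marker is recorded, and no feature table accompanies the entry, so the detailed layout of the modified backbone cannot be confirmed.

The payload is an approximately 930 bp insert encoding mouse Hoxd4 (also known as Hox-4.2 or Hox-5.1), a homeodomain transcription factor of the HoxD cluster involved in anterior-posterior patterning during development. The fragment was placed by restriction cloning between a BamHI site at the 5′ end and an XbaI site at the 3′ end, though it is not known whether these sites remain intact. An SP6 primer is listed for sequencing into the 5′ end of the insert, implying an SP6 promoter site flanks the cloning region. Part of the plasmid derives from an earlier construct made in another laboratory.

Although the vector is classed as a mammalian expression construct, the record does not state which promoter drives Hoxd4 in mammalian cells, what polyadenylation signal is used, or whether any epitope tag or fusion is present. Its likely use is expression of mouse HOXD4 in transfected mammalian cells, for example to study HOX protein function, DNA binding or transcriptional regulation, but the specific intended application is not recorded.
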