Addgene plasmid #21003: HOXD4-mam.exp.
Depositing lab: Corey Largman. Depositing organization: San Francisco VA Health Care System.
Backbone
  Vector backbone: pBluescript derivative
  Backbone manufacturer: Stratagene (originally)
  Backbone size w/o insert (bp): 4000
  Vector type: Mammalian Expression
Growth in bacteria
  Bacterial resistance: Ampicillin, 100 μg/mL
  Growth temperature: 37°C
  Growth strain: DH5alpha
  Copy number: High Copy
Gene/Insert
  Gene/Insert name: HOXD4
  Species: M. musculus (mouse)
  Insert size (bp): 930
  Entrez Gene: Hoxd4 (a.k.a. 6030436D05Rik, Hox-4.2, Hox-5.1)
  Cloning method: Restriction Enzyme; 5′ cloning site BamHI (unknown if destroyed); 3′ cloning site XbaI (unknown if destroyed)
  Sequencing primers: 5′ SP6
Resource information
  A portion of this plasmid was derived from a plasmid made by: Mark Featherstone
Terms and licenses: Academic/Nonprofit Terms; Industry Terms: Not Available to Industry
How to cite: HOXD4-mam.exp. was a gift from Corey Largman (Addgene plasmid # 21003 ; http://n2t.net/addgene:21003 ; RRID:Addgene_21003)
